Addgene plasmid #198319: pBR322-Pdp1_NTD-ZFN_L-HiBiT
Purpose: Loads HiBiT-tagged L fragment of a zinc finger nuclease specific for human AAVS1 locus using Pdp1 packaging domain
Depositing lab: Feng Zhang. Depositing organization: Broad Institute. Publication: Programmable protein delivery with a bacterial contractile injection system. Kreitz J, Friedrich MJ, Guru A, Lash B, Saito M, Macrae RK, Zhang F. Nature. 2023 Apr;616(7956):357-364. doi: 10.1038/s41586-023-05870-7. Epub 2023 Mar 29. PubMed 36991127.
Backbone
  Vector backbone: pBR322
  Vector type: Bacterial Expression
Growth in bacteria
  Bacterial resistance: Ampicillin, 100 μg/mL
  Growth temperature: 37°C
  Growth strain: DH5alpha
  Copy number: High Copy
Gene/Insert
  Gene/Insert name: Pdp1_NTD-ZFN_L-HiBiT
  Species: Photorhabdus asymbiotica
  Cloning method: Restriction Enzyme; 5′ cloning site Unknown (unknown if destroyed); 3′ cloning site Unknown (unknown if destroyed)
Terms and licenses: Academic/Nonprofit Terms; Industry Terms: Not Available to Industry
How to cite: pBR322-Pdp1_NTD-ZFN_L-HiBiT was a gift from Feng Zhang (Addgene plasmid # 198319 ; http://n2t.net/addgene:198319 ; RRID:Addgene_198319)
