[The description below was written by a language model from this plasmid's Addgene catalogue record and pLannotate feature annotations shown in this document.]
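Description:
pBR322-Pdp1_NTD-ZFN_L-HiBiT is a bacterial expression plasmid built on the pBR322 backbone and used in work on programmable protein delivery by a bacterial contractile injection system. It is propagated in E. coli under ampicillin selection. The annotated 7,898 nt sequence shows the β-lactamase gene with its promoter, a ColE1/pMB1-type origin, the rop gene and the bom mobility region typical of pBR322. The catalogue lists the plasmid as high copy, although rop is normally associated with restrained copy number. The tetracycline resistance gene appears only as two separated fragments flanking the insert region. This indicates that the payload was cloned into tet and disrupted it, so tetracycline selection should not be expected to work.

The insert encodes a fusion of the N-terminal domain of Pdp1, a Photorhabdus asymbiotica protein, to the left ("L") half of a zinc finger nuclease directed at the human AAVS1 locus, followed by a HiBiT tag. According to the record, the Pdp1 domain acts as a packaging domain that loads the fused cargo, here into the injection system. The feature table supports the nuclease part, detecting a FokI cleavage domain fragment and a short zinc-finger match just upstream. That match is labelled as a CCR5 finger, which probably reflects shared zinc-finger framework sequence rather than CCR5 specificity. HiBiT is a small peptide that complements a larger luciferase fragment to give luminescence, which allows the cargo protein to be detected and quantified.

The promoter driving the fusion is not stated. The pBR322 tet promoter lies upstream, but whether it is responsible for expression is not recorded. A region of more than 2 kb between the FokI fragment and the second tet fragment is unannotated. As one half of an obligate nuclease pair, this cargo would need a matching right-half construct to cleave AAVS1.
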