Features (pLannotate 1.2.2; 11 found; start..end, strand, type, name):
    207..311     -  promoter       AmpR promoter: bla
    424..452     +  promoter       tet promoter: E. coli promoter for tetracycline efflux protein gene
    500..794     +  CDS            TcR (fragment): tetracycline efflux protein; tet; confers resistance to tetracycline
   1591..1611    +  CDS            CCR5TC (fragment): zinc-finger domain from the CCR5-224 (+) zinc-finger nuclease that recognizes the left half-site target sequence in the human CCR5 gene (Perez et al., 2008; Gross et al., 2013)
   1768..2355    +  CDS            fokIR (fragment): T2F1_PLAOK - Also known as rfoKI. Experimental evidence at protein level: Swiss-Prot protein existence level 1. Recognizes the double-stranded sequence 5'-GGATG-3'/3'-CATCC- 5' and cleaves respectively 14 bases after G-1 and 13 bases before C-1. From Planomicrobium okeanokoites (Planococcus okeanokoites) (Flavobacterium okeanokoites).
   4602..5227    +  CDS            TcR (fragment): tetracycline efflux protein; tet; confers resistance to tetracycline
   5469..5840    -  CDS            YPB1_ECOLX (fragment): Protein predicted: Swiss-Prot protein existence level 4. From Escherichia coli.
   5866..6057    +  CDS            rop: Rop protein, which maintains plasmids at low copy number; rop
   6159..6299    +  misc_feature   bom: basis of mobility region from pBR322
   6485..7073    -  rep_origin     ori: high-copy-number ColE1/pMB1/pBR322/pUC origin of replication
   7244..206     -  CDS            AmpR (across the origin): β-lactamase; bla; confers resistance to ampicillin, carbenicillin, and related antibiotics
>Addgene plasmid #198319 | pBR322-Pdp1_NTD-ZFN_L-HiBiT | addgene full sequence | sequence record 388199 | Addgene NGS Result
GTGCTCATCATTGGAAAACGTTCTTCGGGGCGAAAACTCTCAAGGATCTTACCGCTGTTGAGATCCAGTT
CGATGTAACCCACTCGTGCACCCAACTGATCTTCAGCATCTTTTACTTTCACCAGCGTTTCTGGGTGAGC
AAAAACAGGAAGGCAAAATGCCGCAAAAAAGGGAATAAGGGCGACACGGAAATGTTGAATACTCATACTC
TTCCTTTTTCAATATTATTGAAGCATTTATCAGGGTTATTGTCTCATGAGCGGATACATATTTGAATGTA
TTTAGAAAAATAAACAAATAGGGGTTCCGCGCACATTTCCCCGAAAAGTGCCACCTGACGTCTAAGAAAC
CATTATTATCATGACATTAACCTATAAAAATAGGCGTATCACGAGGCCCTTTCGTCTTCAAGAATTCTCA
TGTTTGACAGCTTATCATCGATAAGCTTTAATGCGGTAGTTTATCACAGTTAAATTGCTAACGCAGTCAG
GCACCGTGTATGAAATCTAACAATGCGCTCATCGTCATCCTCGGCACCGTCACCCTGGATGCTGTAGGCA
TAGGCTTGGTTATGCCGGTACTGCCGGGCCTCTTGCGGGATATCGTCCATTCCGACAGCATCGCCAGTCA
CTATGGCGTGCTGCTAGCGCTATATGCGTTGATGCAATTTCTATGCGCACCCGTTCTCGGAGCACTGTCC
GACCGCTTTGGCCGCCGCCCAGTCCTGCTCGCTTCGCTACTTGGAGCCACTATCGACTACGCGATCATGG
CGACCACACCCGTCCTGTGGATCCATTTTTTTAATTAAATAAAGGAATTAATATTGATTTGATAGAGCAT
GTAATCAATAACTTCTATGAAAATGTTGAAAAACAATACACGGAAACACTTAACTTACAATTAAATTGTT
AAAGGAGATGATGATAAGAATGGTCAGTCACCAGATAAAATGATCTCTGGTCAATTTTAGGAAAGCTGAA
AAAACCTGACCAAATGCGTCGTAAATTCTATGCTTAGAAAGACTCGGTGCCAGTGTAATACCTAAGATAT
GGTTTTTATTTCCATATCTGTTCGAAAACTTAGAAATAACAAGTTCAACAATAACCAGGGACTTTAAATA
TGCCTAGATATGCTAATTATCAGATAAACCCCAAACAGAATATTAAAAATTCACATGGGAAATCTTCATC
GTCAGATTTTTCTAGTGGGTACCTTTCATTCTCAAATAATTCGCTTGATGACCCTTTTATTCGGCAGCAA
GTTAAGAGAGAATTTATTTGGGAGGGACATATGAAGGAGATTGAAGAAGCTTCAAGATTAGGTGGCTCTG
GTGGTGGCGGTTCTGGCGGCGGTGGTTCTGGCGGTATGGCACCGAAAAAGAAACGCAAAGTTGGTATTCA
TGGTGTTCCGGCAGCAATGGCAGAACGTCCGTTTCAGTGTCGTATTTGTATGCGCAATTTTAGCTATAAC
TGGCATCTGCAGCGTCATATTCGTACCCATACCGGTGAAAAACCGTTTGCATGTGATATTTGCGGTCGTA
AATTTGCACGTAGCGATCATCTGACCACACATACCAAAATTCATACCGGTAGCCAGAAACCTTTTCAGTG
CCGCATATGCATGCGTAACTTTAGTCATAACTATGCCCGTGATTGCCATATTCGCACACACACAGGCGAA
AAACCTTTCGCCTGCGATATCTGTGGACGTAAATTCGCACAGAATAGCACCCGTATTGGTCATACAAAAA
TCCATCTGCGTGGTAGCCAGCTGGTTAAAAGCGAACTGGAAGAAAAGAAAAGTGAACTGCGCCACAAACT
GAAATATGTGCCGCATGAATATATCGAGCTGATTGAAATTGCCCGTAATAGTACCCAGGATCGTATTCTG
GAAATGAAGGTGATGGAATTCTTTATGAAAGTGTATGGCTATCGCGGTAAACATTTAGGTGGTAGCCGTA
AACCGGATGGTGCAATTTATACCGTTGGTAGCCCGATTGATTATGGTGTTATTGTTGATACCAAAGCCTA
TAGCGGTGGTTATAATCTGCCGATTGGTCAGGCAGATGAAATGGAACGTTATGTCGAAGAAAATCAGACC
CGCAATAAACATCTGAATCCGAATGAATGGTGGAAAGTTTATCCGAGCAGCGTTACCGAATTCAAATTTC
TGTTTGTGAGCGGTCACTTCAAAGGCAACTATAAAGCACAGCTGACCCGTCTGAATCATATTACCAATTG
TAATGGTGCAGTTCTGAGCGTTGAAGAACTGCTGATTGGTGGTGAAATGATTAAAGCAGGTACACTGACC
CTGGAAGAAGTTCGTCGCAAATTTAACAATGGCGAGATCAACTTTGGGAGCTCCGGTGTGAGCGGCTGGC
GGCTGTTCAAGAAGATTAGCTAATATGGATTTTCATGTCATCAGGAGAATATTCAAAATTCTGTGTCACA
CAAAATATTTTACAGCGTAATCACACCATTAAGAGGGGCATCAAAATAAATGGTTAACTGGGACAATGTT
GAATTTCATTTTTATAAGGCATTGTCCGTATTATCCACCATCCAGATCAACGGATTCAGATGGTGTAAAG
AAAGCATATAGCTGGTAGGTAAAATTAAGAAGTGTAGTTTTATAAAGTATTAATGGAGAACGATGAATTT
AAAGTAAATGGAGGAAGGTTAGTTTCACTATCAAATTACAGGACCAAAAATATGGAGTATTCCATCTTCT
TTGGTGAATTAAGTCTTGAAGACTTCAACAAATATTGCCTGGAACTATGGGCCTGTGAATGGTATTGGAG
TATCATTTATAACGACTATTTCGATAGGAAATTTAAAGTCTTGTTGAAAATGACTAATCGTCTAAAAGTA
TGTCTGGAGAAATAGGTTTAATCTCTATATTTAACGGTTTTATTTTCATCTATTTACTAATGGTAAATTT
TTTTACTCTTTGAATATATTGGTGAGTTTGTTATCCCCATTAGTTACCAGGGTATTATTAATGAGTGAAA
TTCAATTTTATTGATATTAAAGTCAAATTTACAAATGATGACTTTATTATTTTTTATTTATTAATTTTAA
ATTATTTTTTGTTAATCTTTACTATAAATGAATTTTTTGCTTGCATGGACTTGATTTTTTTATATATAAC
ATTGACAAATATTAATTCATATATATGATTGTTATAGTGAGTTATTTAATTGATTCGACTAACAATTTCA
TTGTAATTTTTCAAGATAGCAGTCAATTGCTATAACAAGCATCTTTCTCGTCAAAGGAAAATGTGTATGG
CCTATAAGCAGCAACTTGAAAGATGAAGGATATAATGATGATTAACTTAACGGAGAGTAGATATTAGAAG
TAGTAGAAGGACAATTTAAGACTTTATACCCATTAAAACAAAGGGGTAAAATAATGATGTTTGATGAAAA
TTTAGAATGTGTTAATCACGAAATTATCAATGAAAAATTAGATACGAAAATTCACCTTGCTAATCCTTAT
GCCTTTTGGGGGGGAAGGGTAAATGAGAATATAAATGGGTTAATTAAACAACATTCTTTAAGAGGAACTG
ACTTTAATAAAATTTTTAACCGGAAGATAAATTTTTTTGTAAATGGAATAAATAATTGCCCCCGAAAAAC
TCGGAATATAAAACCCCCTAATTAATTATTTAAAGGAATAAGAGTTTATTTGCTCGTAGAGTAATTATGT
TCCATTAATATGCTAAATTGCTCAGTAAAGTTATTAACTTTTTTTCAACGCCAGTGAATAAGTCTGTTTT
ATTAAATAAGGAGTTCAGGTGTTTATTTCAAAAGAATTATCAAGCTTTATTGCTGTAGCTAAAAATAAAT
CAATAAATAAAGCAACAACGGAACTTTTTATTACACAGTCACCGATTTGCCGAAGCTTAAAAAAACTGGA
ATTTTCATTAGGTGTAAAACTCTTTGTAAGAAAAAGCCAGGGATTGGCTTTAACAGAAGAAGGAGAATGC
TTATATAATAAAGTTTTGTCAATTTGTGAACGGCTTCAAGAAATAGAAGGTGACTACAAGAATGAAAAAT
CAACATACAATGATCTATATCAAAAAAATATATGAGGTTCTAATATAATAAGCGGTTCTAGATAACTAAA
GTCATCTATTACCAATATCTGTATACTCAGTGAAAGTTTTGTCTTCTAGGTAAGTTTTCATAATAGTGAC
ATACCTTATTTTTTCATCTGGGTGTCTCTCATCCTGAAGAATGGGTGATATAGTTGAAATAACTCAGTTC
GTTTTGTGGTTTACGATTTTTGGCGGATCACAAAAATAGGGCTGAGTCCCTTCAAGTGAGTTTTGAAATA
TACAATTATACCCTTCATCCTTTAAGTTGTTGCTTTGTTGGCTGTTTTCATTCACCTCAGTCACATAGTT
ATCTATGCTCCTGAGGATTCGTTCACTTGCCGTCGTGCTGCAACTCGAAATCTATTGGGTATATATGTAA
TTTTCATATTCTGTTTCATTTTAACGGTATTATTTAAATATTTATATTTAGAACATTAGGTTATTAGAAT
AGATAATTTTAGGTAAATGTAATTAATTCAACCATCACGGAGAGTTTATCAGTCGACCGATGCCCTTGAG
AGCCTTCAACCCAGTCAGCTCCTTCCGGTGGGCGCGGGGCATGACTATCGTCGCCGCACTTATGACTGTC
TTCTTTATCATGCAACTCGTAGGACAGGTGCCGGCAGCGCTCTGGGTCATTTTCGGCGAGGACCGCTTTC
GCTGGAGCGCGACGATGATCGGCCTGTCGCTTGCGGTATTCGGAATCTTGCACGCCCTCGCTCAAGCCTT
CGTCACTGGTCCCGCCACCAAACGTTTCGGCGAGAAGCAGGCCATTATCGCCGGCATGGCGGCCGACGCG
CTGGGCTACGTCTTGCTGGCGTTCGCGACGCGAGGCTGGATGGCCTTCCCCATTATGATTCTTCTCGCTT
CCGGCGGCATCGGGATGCCCGCGTTGCAGGCCATGCTGTCCAGGCAGGTAGATGACGACCATCAGGGACA
GCTTCAAGGATCGCTCGCGGCTCTTACCAGCCTAACTTCGATCATTGGACCGCTGATCGTCACGGCGATT
TATGCCGCCTCGGCGAGCACATGGAACGGGTTGGCATGGATTGTAGGCGCCGCCCTATACCTTGTCTGCC
TCCCCGCGTTGCGTCGCGGTGCATGGAGCCGGGCCACCTCGACCTGAATGGAAGCCGGCGGCACCTCGCT
AACGGATTCACCACTCCAAGAATTGGAGCCAATCAATTCTTGCGGAGAACTGTGAATGCGCAAACCAACC
CTTGGCAGAACATATCCATCGCGTCCGCCATCTCCAGCAGCCGCACGCGGCGCATCTCGGGCAGCGTTGG
GTCCTGGCCACGGGTGCGCATGATCGTGCTCCTGTCGTTGAGGACCCGGCTAGGCTGGCGGGGTTGCCTT
ACTGGTTAGCAGAATGAATCACCGATACGCGAGCGAACGTGAAGCGACTGCTGCTGCAAAACGTCTGCGA
CCTGAGCAACAACATGAATGGTCTTCGGTTTCCGTGTTTCGTAAAGTCTGGAAACGCGGAAGTCAGCGCC
CTGCACCATTATGTTCCGGATCTGCATCGCAGGATGCTGCTGGCTACCCTGTGGAACACCTACATCTGTA
TTAACGAAGCGCTGGCATTGACCCTGAGTGATTTTTCTCTGGTCCCGCCGCATCCATACCGCCAGTTGTT
TACCCTCACAACGTTCCAGTAACCGGGCATGTTCATCATCAGTAACCCGTATCGTGAGCATCCTCTCTCG
TTTCATCGGTATCATTACCCCCATGAACAGAGATCCCCCTTACACGGAGGCATCAGTGACCAAACAGGAA
AAAACCGCCCTTAACATGGCCCGCTTTATCAGAAGCCAGACATTAACGCTTCTGGAGAAACTCAACGAGC
TGGACGCGGATGAACAGGCAGACATCTGTGAATCGCTTCACGACCACGCTGATGAGCTTTACCGCAGCTG
CCTCGCGCGTTTCGGTGATGACGGTGAAAACCTCTGACACATGCAGCTCCCGGAGACGGTCACAGCTTGT
CTGTAAGCGGATGCCGGGAGCAGACAAGCCCGTCAGGGCGCGTCAGCGGGTGTTGGCGGGTGTCGGGGCG
CAGCCATGACCCAGTCACGTAGCGATAGCGGAGTGTATACTGGCTTAACTATGCGGCATCAGAGCAGATT
GTACTGAGAGTGCACCATATGCGGTGTGAAATACCGCACAGATGCGTAAGGAGAAAATACCGCATCAGGC
GCTCTTCCGCTTCCTCGCTCACTGACTCGCTGCGCTCGGTCGTTCGGCTGCGGCGAGCGGTATCAGCTCA
CTCAAAGGCGGTAATACGGTTATCCACAGAATCAGGGGATAACGCAGGAAAGAACATGTGAGCAAAAGGC
CAGCAAAAGGCCAGGAACCGTAAAAAGGCCGCGTTGCTGGCGTTTTTCCATAGGCTCCGCCCCCCTGACG
AGCATCACAAAAATCGACGCTCAAGTCAGAGGTGGCGAAACCCGACAGGACTATAAAGATACCAGGCGTT
TCCCCCTGGAAGCTCCCTCGTGCGCTCTCCTGTTCCGACCCTGCCGCTTACCGGATACCTGTCCGCCTTT
CTCCCTTCGGGAAGCGTGGCGCTTTCTCATAGCTCACGCTGTAGGTATCTCAGTTCGGTGTAGGTCGTTC
GCTCCAAGCTGGGCTGTGTGCACGAACCCCCCGTTCAGCCCGACCGCTGCGCCTTATCCGGTAACTATCG
TCTTGAGTCCAACCCGGTAAGACACGACTTATCGCCACTGGCAGCAGCCACTGGTAACAGGATTAGCAGA
GCGAGGTATGTAGGCGGTGCTACAGAGTTCTTGAAGTGGTGGCCTAACTACGGCTACACTAGAAGGACAG
TATTTGGTATCTGCGCTCTGCTGAAGCCAGTTACCTTCGGAAAAAGAGTTGGTAGCTCTTGATCCGGCAA
ACAAACCACCGCTGGTAGCGGTGGTTTTTTTGTTTGCAAGCAGCAGATTACGCGCAGAAAAAAAGGATCT
CAAGAAGATCCTTTGATCTTTTCTACGGGGTCTGACGCTCAGTGGAACGAAAACTCACGTTAAGGGATTT
TGGTCATGAGATTATCAAAAAGGATCTTCACCTAGATCCTTTTAAATTAAAAACGAAGTTTTAAATCAAT
CTAAAGTATATATGAGTAAACTTGGTCTGACAGTTACCAATGCTTAATCAGTGAGGCACCTATCTCAGCG
ATCTGTCTATTTCGTTCATCCATAGTTGCCTGACTCCCCGTCGTGTAGATAACTACGATACGGGAGGGCT
TACCATCTGGCCCCAGTGCTGCAATGATACCGCGAGACCCACGCTCACCGGCTCCAGATTTATCAGCAAT
AAACCAGCCAGCCGGAAGGGCCGAGCGCAGAAGTGGTCCTGCAACTTTATCCGCCTCCATCCAGTCTATT
AATTGTTGCCGGGAAGCTAGAGTAAGTAGTTCGCCAGTTAATAGTTTGCGCAACGTTGTTGCCATTGCTG
CAGGCATCGTGGTGTCACGCTCGTCGTTTGGTATGGCTTCATTCAGCTCCGGTTCCCAACGATCAAGGCG
AGTTACATGATCCCCCATGTTGTGCAAAAAAGCGGTTAGCTCCTTCGGTCCTCCGATCGTTGTCAGAAGT
AAGTTGGCCGCAGTGTTATCACTCATGGTTATGGCAGCACTGCATAATTCTCTTACTGTCATGCCATCCG
TAAGATGCTTTTCTGTGACTGGTGAGTACTCAACCAAGTCATTCTGAGAATAGTGTATGCGGCGACCGAG
TTGCTCTTGCCCGGCGTCAACACGGGATAATACCGCGCCACATAGCAGAACTTTAAAA
